Addgene plasmid #159404: DT043A
Purpose: Constitutive superfolder GFP (sfGFP) expression, controlled under T7 bacteriophage promoter
Depositing lab: Sheref Mansy. Depositing organization: Universita degli Studi di Trento. Publication: Artificial cells drive neural differentiation. Toparlak OD, Zasso J, Bridi S, Serra MD, Macchi P, Conti L, Baudet ML, Mansy SS. Sci Adv. 2020 Sep 18;6(38). pii: 6/38/eabb4920. doi: 10.1126/sciadv.abb4920. Print 2020 Sep. PubMed 32948587.
Backbone
  Vector backbone: pSB1A3
  Backbone manufacturer: iGEM parts registry
  Vector type: Bacterial Expression, Synthetic Biology
Growth in bacteria
  Bacterial resistance: Ampicillin, 100 μg/mL
  Growth temperature: 37°C
  Growth strain: DH5alpha
  Copy number: High Copy
Gene/Insert
  Gene/Insert name: pr.T7-sfGFP
  Species: Synthetic
  Promoter: T7 bacteriophage promoter
  Tag / fusion protein: FLAG (N terminal on insert)
  Cloning method: Gibson Cloning
  Sequencing primers: 5′ VF2 primer (iGEM parts registry); 3′ VR primer (iGEM parts registry)
Terms and licenses: Academic/Nonprofit Terms; Industry Terms: Not Available to Industry
How to cite: DT043A was a gift from Sheref Mansy (Addgene plasmid # 159404 ; http://n2t.net/addgene:159404 ; RRID:Addgene_159404)
