[The description below was written by a language model from this plasmid's Addgene catalogue record and pLannotate feature annotations shown in this document.]
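Description:
DT043A is a small (about 3 kb) bacterial expression and synthetic-biology plasmid built on pSB1A3, a standard high-copy BioBrick backbone from the iGEM parts registry. It replicates in E. coli through a ColE1/pUC-type origin and is selected with ampicillin via a β-lactamase (AmpR) gene driven by its own bla promoter. A putative bacterial transcription terminator lies just upstream of the cloning region, helping to insulate the insert from read-through from the backbone.

The payload, assembled by Gibson cloning, sits between the BioBrick prefix and suffix and consists of a bacteriophage T7 promoter, a superfolder GFP coding sequence and a T7 terminator. sfGFP is a GFP variant engineered to fold robustly, which makes it a dependable fluorescent reporter. The catalogue entry lists an N-terminal FLAG tag on the insert. The feature table does not annotate this tag separately, although there is a short unannotated stretch between the promoter and the sfGFP reading frame that could hold it along with translation initiation signals. No lac operator or other regulatory element is annotated next to the promoter, consistent with the stated purpose of constitutive expression. Transcription nonetheless depends on T7 RNA polymerase being supplied, either by a suitable host strain or in a cell-free transcription–translation system.

The plasmid serves as a simple fluorescent reporter or positive control for T7-driven expression. It was deposited in connection with work on artificial cells, though the record does not detail its specific role in that study.
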