Features (pLannotate 1.2.2; 9 found; start..end, strand, type, name):
    511..615     -  promoter       AmpR promoter: bla
    705..748     -  terminator     bacterial terminator: putative bacterial transcription terminator
    751..770     +  misc_feature   BioBrick prefix: BioBrick prefix for parts that start with "ATG"
    772..790     +  promoter       T7 promoter: promoter for bacteriophage T7 RNA polymerase
    845..1558    +  CDS            superfolder GFP: GFP variant that folds robustly even when fused to poorly folded proteins (Pédelacq et al., 2006)
   1688..1735    +  terminator     T7 terminator: transcription terminator for bacteriophage T7 RNA polymerase
   1737..1757    +  misc_feature   BioBrick suffix: universal suffix for all parts
   1934..2522    -  rep_origin     ori: high-copy-number ColE1/pMB1/pBR322/pUC origin of replication
   2693..510     -  CDS            AmpR (across the origin): β-lactamase; bla; confers resistance to ampicillin, carbenicillin, and related antibiotics
>Addgene plasmid #159404 | DT043A | addgene full sequence | sequence record 324320 | Addgene NGS Result
GGCTTCATTCAGCTCCGGTTCCCAACGATCAAGGCGAGTTACATGATCCCCCATGTTGTGCAAAAAAGCG
GTTAGCTCCTTCGGTCCTCCGATCGTTGTCAGAAGTAAGTTGGCCGCAGTGTTATCACTCATGGTTATGG
CAGCACTGCATAATTCTCTTACTGTCATGCCATCCGTAAGATGCTTTTCTGTGACTGGTGAGTACTCAAC
CAAGTCATTCTGAGAATAGTGTATGCGGCGACCGAGTTGCTCTTGCCCGGCGTCAATACGGGATAATACC
GCGCCACATAGCAGAACTTTAAAAGTGCTCATCATTGGAAAACGTTCTTCGGGGCGAAAACTCTCAAGGA
TCTTACCGCTGTTGAGATCCAGTTCGATGTAACCCACTCGTGCACCCAACTGATCTTCAGCATCTTTTAC
TTTCACCAGCGTTTCTGGGTGAGCAAAAACAGGAAGGCAAAATGCCGCAAAAAAGGGAATAAGGGCGACA
CGGAAATGTTGAATACTCATACTCTTCCTTTTTCAATATTATTGAAGCATTTATCAGGGTTATTGTCTCA
TGAGCGGATACATATTTGAATGTATTTAGAAAAATAAACAAATAGGGGTTCCGCGCACATTTCCCCGAAA
AGTGCCACCTGACGTCTAAGAAACCATTATTATCATGACATTAACCTATAAAAATAGGCGTATCACGAGG
CAGAATTTCAGATAAAAAAAATCCTTAGCTTTCGCTAAGGATGATTTCTGGAATTCGCGGCCGCTTCTAG
ATAATACGACTCACTATAGGGAGATACTAGAAGAAGGAGAATAATCTATGGACTACAAAGACGATGATGA
CAAGATGCGTAAAGGCGAAGAGCTGTTCACTGGTGTCGTCCCTATTCTGGTGGAACTGGATGGTGATGTC
AACGGTCATAAGTTTTCCGTGCGTGGCGAGGGTGAAGGTGACGCAACTAATGGTAAACTGACGCTGAAGT
TCATCTGTACTACTGGTAAACTGCCGGTACCTTGGCCGACTCTGGTAACGACGCTGACTTATGGTGTTCA
GTGCTTTGCTCGTTATCCGGACCATATGAAGCAGCATGACTTCTTCAAGTCCGCCATGCCGGAAGGCTAT
GTGCAGGAACGCACGATTTCCTTTAAGGATGACGGCACGTACAAAACGCGTGCGGAAGTGAAATTTGAAG
GCGATACCCTGGTAAACCGCATTGAGCTGAAAGGCATTGACTTTAAAGAAGACGGCAATATCCTGGGCCA
TAAGCTGGAATACAATTTTAACAGCCACAATGTTTACATCACCGCCGATAAACAAAAAAATGGCATTAAA
GCGAATTTTAAAATTCGCCACAACGTGGAGGATGGCAGCGTGCAGCTGGCTGATCACTACCAGCAAAACA
CTCCAATCGGTGATGGTCCTGTTCTGCTGCCAGACAATCACTATCTGAGCACGCAAAGCGTTCTGTCTAA
AGATCCGAACGAGAAACGCGATCATATGGTTCTGCTGGAGTTCGTAACCGCAGCGGGCATCACGCATGGT
ATGGATGAACTGTACAAATAATAACGACTCAGGCTGCTACGCCTGTGTACTGGAAAACAAAACCAAAACC
CAAAAAACAAAAAACTGAGCCCATTGGTATCGTGGAAGGACTCGATCAAAAAAAAAAAAAAAAAAAAAAA
AAAAAAACTAGCATAACCCCTTGGGGCCTCTAAACGGGTCTTGAGGGGTTTTTTGGTACTAGTAGCGGCC
GCTGCAGGCTTCCTCGCTCACTGACTCGCTGCGCTCGGTCGTTCGGCTGCGGCGAGCGGTATCAGCTCAC
TCAAAGGCGGTAATACGGTTATCCACAGAATCAGGGGATAACGCAGGAAAGAACATGTGAGCAAAAGGCC
AGCAAAAGGCCAGGAACCGTAAAAAGGCCGCGTTGCTGGCGTTTTTCCACAGGCTCCGCCCCCCTGACGA
GCATCACAAAAATCGACGCTCAAGTCAGAGGTGGCGAAACCCGACAGGACTATAAAGATACCAGGCGTTT
CCCCCTGGAAGCTCCCTCGTGCGCTCTCCTGTTCCGACCCTGCCGCTTACCGGATACCTGTCCGCCTTTC
TCCCTTCGGGAAGCGTGGCGCTTTCTCATAGCTCACGCTGTAGGTATCTCAGTTCGGTGTAGGTCGTTCG
CTCCAAGCTGGGCTGTGTGCACGAACCCCCCGTTCAGCCCGACCGCTGCGCCTTATCCGGTAACTATCGT
CTTGAGTCCAACCCGGTAAGACACGACTTATCGCCACTGGCAGCAGCCACTGGTAACAGGATTAGCAGAG
CGAGGTATGTAGGCGGTGCTACAGAGTTCTTGAAGTGGTGGCCTAACTACGGCTACACTAGAAGAACAGT
ATTTGGTATCTGCGCTCTGCTGAAGCCAGTTACCTTCGGAAAAAGAGTTGGTAGCTCTTGATCCGGCAAA
CAAACCACCGCTGGTAGCGGTGGTTTTTTTGTTTGCAAGCAGCAGATTACGCGCAGAAAAAAAGGATCTC
AAGAAGATCCTTTGATCTTTTCTACGGGGTCTGACGCTCAGTGGAACGAAAACTCACGTTAAGGGATTTT
GGTCATGAGATTATCAAAAAGGATCTTCACCTAGATCCTTTTAAATTAAAAATGAAGTTTTAAATCAATC
TAAAGTATATATGAGTAAACTTGGTCTGACAGTTACCAATGCTTAATCAGTGAGGCACCTATCTCAGCGA
TCTGTCTATTTCGTTCATCCATAGTTGCCTGACTCCCCGTCGTGTAGATAACTACGATACGGGAGGGCTT
ACCATCTGGCCCCAGTGCTGCAATGATACCGCGAGACCCACGCTCACCGGCTCCAGATTTATCAGCAATA
AACCAGCCAGCCGGAAGGGCCGAGCGCAGAAGTGGTCCTGCAACTTTATCCGCCTCCATCCAGTCTATTA
ATTGTTGCCGGGAAGCTAGAGTAAGTAGTTCGCCAGTTAATAGTTTGCGCAACGTTGTTGCCATTGCTAC
AGGCATCGTGGTGTCACGCTCGTCGTTTGGTAT
